Addgene plasmid #115076: BIR3 B11_pECIA2
Purpose: Bait vector BIR3 B11_pECIA2 should be used with prey vector BIR3 B11_pECIA14.
Depositing lab: Youssef Belkhadir. Depositing organization: Gregor Mendel Institute of Molecular Plant Biology. Publication: An extracellular network of Arabidopsis leucine-rich repeat receptor kinases. Smakowska-Luzan E, Mott GA, Parys K, Stegmann M, Howton TC, Layeghifard M, Neuhold J, Lehner A, Kong J, Grunwald K, Weinberger N, Satbhai SB, Mayer D, Busch W, Madalinski M, Stolt-Bergner P, Provart NJ, Mukhtar MS, Zipfel C, Desveaux D, Guttman DS, Belkhadir Y. Nature. 2018 Jan 18;553(7688):342-346. doi: 10.1038/nature25184. Epub 2018 Jan 10. PubMed 29320478.
Backbone
  Vector backbone: pECIA2
  Backbone manufacturer: Chris Garcia (Addgene plasmid # 47032)
  Vector type: Insect Expression
Growth in bacteria
  Bacterial resistance: Ampicillin, 100 μg/mL
  Growth temperature: 37°C
  Growth strain: DH5alpha
  Copy number: High Copy
Gene/Insert
  Gene/Insert name: AT1G27190
  Species: A. thaliana (mustard weed)
  Entrez Gene: AT1G27190 (a.k.a. AT1G27190, T7N9.25, T7N9_25)
  Promoter: Metallothionein (Copper-Inducible)
  Tag / fusion protein: Fc, V5 and hexahistidine tags (C terminal on backbone)
  Cloning method: Ligation Independent Cloning
Terms and licenses: Academic/Nonprofit Terms; Industry Terms: Not Available to Industry
Depositor comments: Plasmid for secreted expression in Drosophila cell culture by induction via CuSO4. Insert is an extracellular domain of indicated LRR-RK, C-terminally tagged with Fc, V5 and hexahistidine tags. Insert Protein Sequence: SAEDDVLCLQGLKNSLIDPSSRLSSWSFPNSSASSICKLTGVSCWNEKENRIISLQLQSMQLAGEIPESLKLCRSLQSLDLSGNDLSGSIPSQICSWLPYLVTLDLSGNKLGGSIPTQIVECKFLNALILSDNKLSGSIPSQLSRLDRLRRLSLAGNDLSGTIPSELARFGGDDFSGNNGLCGKPLSRCGALNGR
How to cite: BIR3 B11_pECIA2 was a gift from Youssef Belkhadir (Addgene plasmid # 115076 ; http://n2t.net/addgene:115076 ; RRID:Addgene_115076)
