[The description below was written by a language model from this plasmid's Addgene catalogue record and pLannotate feature annotations shown in this document.]
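Description:
BIR3 B11_pECIA2 is an insect-cell expression plasmid built on the pECIA2 backbone, designed for secreted production of a plant receptor ectodomain in Drosophila cell culture. In E. coli it is maintained as a high-copy plasmid through a ColE1/pUC-type origin and selected with ampicillin via the β-lactamase gene. The remaining bacterial annotations (lac promoter/operator, and fragments of lacZα, lacI, rop and bom) are backbone remnants with no apparent role in the expression cassette.

The payload is the extracellular domain of the Arabidopsis thaliana leucine-rich repeat receptor kinase encoded by AT1G27190 (BIR3), inserted by ligation-independent cloning. Transcription is driven by the Drosophila metallothionein promoter, which is induced by adding copper sulfate. A Drosophila BiP signal sequence at the N-terminus directs the protein into the secretory pathway so that it accumulates in the culture medium. Downstream of the ectodomain, the backbone supplies a human IgG1 Fc region followed by a V5 epitope and a hexahistidine tag. The histidine tag is listed in the catalogue fields but was not picked up in the feature table. An SV40 polyadenylation signal is annotated downstream of the cassette, although on the opposite strand.

The record designates this as the "bait" construct, to be used with the matching prey vector BIR3 B11_pECIA14. The Fc fusion provides a dimerising moiety and a handle for capture, while V5 and His allow detection and purification. The associated publication title indicates that it belongs to a collection used to map extracellular interactions among Arabidopsis LRR receptor kinases.
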