Features (pLannotate 1.2.2; 18 found; start..end, strand, type, name):
     23..449     +  promoter       MT promoter: Drosophila metallothionein promoter
    467..520     +  sig_peptide    BiP signal sequence: Drosophila BiP signal sequence
    482..1105    +  CDS            Y1719_ARATH (fragment): Experimental evidence at protein level: Swiss-Prot protein existence level 1. From Arabidopsis thaliana (Mouse-ear cress).
   1136..1816    +  CDS            IGHG1 (fragment): IGHG1_HUMAN - Experimental evidence at protein level: Swiss-Prot protein existence level 1. Constant region of immunoglobulin heavy chains. Immunoglobulins, also known as antibodies, are membrane-bound or secreted glycoproteins produced by B lymphocytes. In the recognition phase of humoral immunity, the membrane-bound immunoglobulins serve as receptors which, upon binding of a specific antigen, trigger the clonal expansion and differentiation of B lymphocytes into immunoglobulins- secreting plasma cells. Secreted immunoglobulins mediate the effector phase of humoral immunity, which results in
   1835..1876    +  CDS            V5 tag: epitope tag from simian virus 5
   1976..2110    -  polyA_signal   SV40 poly(A) signal: SV40 polyadenylation signal
   2133..2217    -  CDS            large T antigen (fragment): large T antigen from SV40 (simian virus 40)
   2217..2241    +  misc_feature   MCS (fragment): pUC18/19 multiple cloning site
   2278..2294    -  protein_bind   lac operator: The lac repressor binds to the lac operator to inhibit transcription in E. coli. This inhibition can be relieved by adding lactose or isopropyl-β-D-thiogalactopyranoside (IPTG). lac repressor encoded by lacI
   2302..2332    -  promoter       lac promoter: promoter for the E. coli lac operon
   2347..2368    -  protein_bind   CAP binding site: CAP binding activates transcription in the presence of cAMP. E. coli catabolite activator protein
   2381..2473    -  CDS            lacI (fragment): lac repressor; lacI; The lac repressor binds to the lac operator to inhibit transcription in E. coli. This inhibition can be relieved by adding lactose or isopropyl-β-D-thiogalactopyranoside (IPTG).
   2656..3244    -  rep_origin     ori: high-copy-number ColE1/pMB1/pBR322/pUC origin of replication
   3415..4275    -  CDS            AmpR: β-lactamase; bla; confers resistance to ampicillin, carbenicillin, and related antibiotics
   4276..4380    -  promoter       AmpR promoter: bla
   4475..4510    +  CDS            rop (fragment): Rop protein, which maintains plasmids at low copy number; rop
   4612..4711    +  misc_feature   bom (fragment): basis of mobility region from pBR322
   4717..21      -  CDS            lacZα (fragment) (across the origin): LacZα fragment of β-galactosidase; lacZ fragment
>Addgene plasmid #115076 | BIR3 B11_pECIA2 | addgene full sequence | sequence record 298767 | Addgene NGS Result
GTAAAACGACGGCCAGTGAATTAATTCGTTGCAGGACAGGATGTGGTGCCCGATGTGACTAGCTCTTTGC
TGCAGGCCGTCCTATCCTCTGGTTCCGATAAGAGACCCAGAACTCCGGCCCCCCACCGCCCACCGCCACC
CCCATACATATGTGGTACGCAAGTAAGAGTGCCTGCGCATGCCCCATGTGCCCCACCAAGAGCTTTGCAT
CCCATACAAGTCCCCAAAGTGGAGAACCGAACCAATTCTTCGCGGGCAGAACAAAAGCTTCTGCACACGT
CTCCACTCGAATTTGGAGCCGGCCGGCGTGTGCAAAAGAGGTGAATCGAACGAAAGACCCGTGTGTAAAG
CCGCGTTTCCAAAATGTATAAAACCGAGAGCATCTGGCCAATGTGCATCAGTTGTGGTCAGCAGCAAAAT
CAAGTGAATCATCTCAGTGCAACTAAAGGGGGGATCCGATCTCAATATGAAGTTATGCATATTACTGGCC
GTCGTGGCCTTTGTTGGCCTCTCGCTCGGGTCAGCTGAAGACGACGTTCTCTGTCTCCAAGGTTTGAAAA
ACTCACTCATCGATCCTTCTTCTAGACTCAGTTCCTGGTCTTTCCCAAACTCTTCAGCTTCTTCGATTTG
TAAGCTCACTGGTGTTTCCTGCTGGAACGAGAAAGAGAATCGGATTATTTCTCTTCAGCTTCAATCGATG
CAGCTCGCCGGTGAGATTCCTGAGTCTCTTAAGCTTTGTCGTAGTTTACAATCTCTGGATCTCTCTGGAA
ACGATCTCTCTGGTTCGATTCCTTCTCAAATCTGTTCGTGGCTTCCTTATCTCGTTACGTTAGATCTGTC
TGGGAATAAGCTTGGTGGTTCGATTCCGACTCAGATCGTTGAGTGTAAGTTCTTAAACGCTTTGATTCTG
AGTGATAATAAGCTTTCTGGTTCGATTCCTTCTCAGTTGAGTCGATTAGATCGCCTTCGACGTCTTTCTC
TAGCAGGGAATGATCTCTCCGGTACGATTCCGTCCGAGCTGGCTCGGTTCGGAGGAGACGATTTTAGCGG
GAATAACGGACTTTGTGGGAAGCCTTTATCGCGATGTGGAGCGTTGAATGGGAGACTGGAGGTGCTGTTC
CAGGGACCAGGGAGCGACAAAACTCACACATGCCCACCGTGCCCAGCACCTGAACTCCTGGGGGGACCGT
CAGTCTTCCTCTTCCCCCCAAAACCCAAGGACACCCTCATGATCTCCCGGACCCCTGAGGTCACATGCGT
GGTGGTGGACGTGAGCCACGAAGACCCTGAGGTCAAGTTCAACTGGTACGTGGACGGCGTGGAGGTGCAT
AATGCCAAGACAAAGCCGCGGGAGGAGCAGTACAACAGCACGTACCGTGTGGTCAGCGTCCTCACCGTCC
TGCACCAGGACTGGCTGAATGGCAAGGAGTACAAGTGCAAGGTCTCCAACAAAGCCCTCCCAGCCCCCAT
CGAGAAAACCATCTCCAAAGCCAAAGGGCAGCCCCGAGAACCACAGGTGTACACCCTGCCCCCATCCCGG
GAGGAGATGACCAAGAACCAGGTCAGCCTGACCTGCCTGGTCAAAGGCTTCTATCCCAGCGACATCGCCG
TGGAGTGGGAGAGCAATGGGCAGCCGGAGAACAACTACAAGACCACGCCTCCCGTGCTGGACTCCGACGG
CTCCTTCTTCCTCTACAGCAAGCTCACCGTGGACAAGAGCAGGTGGCAGCAGGGGAACGTCTTCTCATGC
TCCGTGATGCATGAGGGTCTGCACAACCACTACACGCAGAAGAGCCTCTCCCTGTCTCCGGGTAAATCTA
GAGGGCCCTTCGAAGGTAAGCCTATCCCTAACCCTCTCCTCGGTCTCGATTCTACGCGTACCGGTCATCA
TCACCATCACCATTGAGTTTAAACCCGCTGATCAGCCTCGACTGTGCCTTCTAAGGCCTGAGCTCGCTGA
TCAGCCTCGATCGAGGATCCAGACATGATAAGATACATTGATGAGTTTGGACAAACCACAACTAGAATGC
AGTGAAAAAAATGCTTTATTTGTGAAATTTGTGATGCTATTGCTTTATTTGTAACCATTATAAGCTGCAA
TAAACAAGTTAACAACAACAATTGCATTCATTTTATGTTTCAGGTTCAGGGGGAGGTGTGGGAGGTTTTT
TAAAGCAAGTAAAACCTCTACAAATGTGGTATGGCTGATTATGATCAGTCGACCTGCAGGCATGCAAGCT
TGGCGTAATCATGGTCATAGCTGTTTCCTGTGTGAAATTGTTATCCGCTCACAATTCCACACAACATACG
AGCCGGAAGCATAAAGTGTAAAGCCTGGGGTGCCTAATGAGTGAGCTAACTCACATTAATTGCGTTGCGC
TCACTGCCCGCTTTCCAGTCGGGAAACCTGTCGTGCCAGCTGCATTAATGAATCGGCCAACGCGCGGGGA
GAGGCGGTTTGCGTATTGGGCGCTCTTCCGCTTCCTCGCTCACTGACTCGCTGCGCTCGGTCGTTCGGCT
GCGGCGAGCGGTATCAGCTCACTCAAAGGCGGTAATACGGTTATCCACAGAATCAGGGGATAACGCAGGA
AAGAACATGTGAGCAAAAGGCCAGCAAAAGGCCAGGAACCGTAAAAAGGCCGCGTTGCTGGCGTTTTTCC
ATAGGCTCCGCCCCCCTGACGAGCATCACAAAAATCGACGCTCAAGTCAGAGGTGGCGAAACCCGACAGG
ACTATAAAGATACCAGGCGTTTCCCCCTGGAAGCTCCCTCGTGCGCTCTCCTGTTCCGACCCTGCCGCTT
ACCGGATACCTGTCCGCCTTTCTCCCTTCGGGAAGCGTGGCGCTTTCTCATAGCTCACGCTGTAGGTATC
TCAGTTCGGTGTAGGTCGTTCGCTCCAAGCTGGGCTGTGTGCACGAACCCCCCGTTCAGCCCGACCGCTG
CGCCTTATCCGGTAACTATCGTCTTGAGTCCAACCCGGTAAGACACGACTTATCGCCACTGGCAGCAGCC
ACTGGTAACAGGATTAGCAGAGCGAGGTATGTAGGCGGTGCTACAGAGTTCTTGAAGTGGTGGCCTAACT
ACGGCTACACTAGAAGAACAGTATTTGGTATCTGCGCTCTGCTGAAGCCAGTTACCTTCGGAAAAAGAGT
TGGTAGCTCTTGATCCGGCAAACAAACCACCGCTGGTAGCGGTGGTTTTTTTGTTTGCAAGCAGCAGATT
ACGCGCAGAAAAAAAGGATCTCAAGAAGATCCTTTGATCTTTTCTACGGGGTCTGACGCTCAGTGGAACG
AAAACTCACGTTAAGGGATTTTGGTCATGAGATTATCAAAAAGGATCTTCACCTAGATCCTTTTAAATTA
AAAATGAAGTTTTAAATCAATCTAAAGTATATATGAGTAAACTTGGTCTGACAGTTACCAATGCTTAATC
AGTGAGGCACCTATCTCAGCGATCTGTCTATTTCGTTCATCCATAGTTGCCTGACTCCCCGTCGTGTAGA
TAACTACGATACGGGAGGGCTTACCATCTGGCCCCAGTGCTGCAATGATACCGCGAGACCCACGCTCACC
GGCTCCAGATTTATCAGCAATAAACCAGCCAGCCGGAAGGGCCGAGCGCAGAAGTGGTCCTGCAACTTTA
TCCGCCTCCATCCAGTCTATTAATTGTTGCCGGGAAGCTAGAGTAAGTAGTTCGCCAGTTAATAGTTTGC
GCAACGTTGTTGCCATTGCTACAGGCATCGTGGTGTCACGCTCGTCGTTTGGTATGGCTTCATTCAGCTC
CGGTTCCCAACGATCAAGGCGAGTTACATGATCCCCCATGTTGTGCAAAAAAGCGGTTAGCTCCTTCGGT
CCTCCGATCGTTGTCAGAAGTAAGTTGGCCGCAGTGTTATCACTCATGGTTATGGCAGCACTGCATAATT
CTCTTACTGTCATGCCATCCGTAAGATGCTTTTCTGTGACTGGTGAGTACTCAACCAAGTCATTCTGAGA
ATAGTGTATGCGGCGACCGAGTTGCTCTTGCCCGGCGTCAATACGGGATAATACCGCGCCACATAGCAGA
ACTTTAAAAGTGCTCATCATTGGAAAACGTTCTTCGGGGCGAAAACTCTCAAGGATCTTACCGCTGTTGA
GATCCAGTTCGATGTAACCCACTCGTGCACCCAACTGATCTTCAGCATCTTTTACTTTCACCAGCGTTTC
TGGGTGAGCAAAAACAGGAAGGCAAAATGCCGCAAAAAAGGGAATAAGGGCGACACGGAAATGTTGAATA
CTCATACTCTTCCTTTTTCAATATTATTGAAGCATTTATCAGGGTTATTGTCTCATGAGCGGATACATAT
TTGAATGTATTTAGAAAAATAAACAAATAGGGGTTCCGCGCACATTTCCCCGAAAAGTGCCACCTGACGT
CTAAGAAACCATTATTATCATGACATTAACCTATAAAAATAGGCGTATCACGAGGCCCTTTCGTCTCGCG
CGTTTCGGTGATGACGGTGAAAACCTCTGACACATGCAGCTCCCGGAGACGGTCACAGCTTGTCTGTAAG
CGGATGCCGGGAGCAGACAAGCCCGTCAGGGCGCGTCAGCGGGTGTTGGCGGGTGTCGGGGCTGGCTTAA
CTATGCGGCATCAGAGCAGATTGTACTGAGAGTGCACCATATGCGGTGTGAAATACCGCACAGATGCGTA
AGGAGAAAATACCGCATCAGGCGCCATTCGCCATTCAGGCTGCGCAACTGTTGGGAAGGGCGATCGGTGC
GGGCCTCTTCGCTATTACGCCAGCTGGCGAAAGGGGGATGTGCTGCAAGGCGATTAAGTTGGGTAACGCC
AGGGTTTTCCCAGTCACGACGTT
